>Addgene plasmid #216249 | pGL3-sgRANGAP.C1-CAG-Cas9-T2A-mCherry-P2A-Puro | addgene full sequence | sequence record 426851 | Addgene NGS Result
GCTCTTCCGCTTCCTCGCTCACTGACTCGCTGCGCTCGGTCGTTCGGCTGCGGCGAGCGGTATCAGCTCA
CTCAAAGGCGGTAATACGGTTATCCACAGAATCAGGGGATAACGCAGGAAAGAACATGTGAGCAAAAGGC
CAGCAAAAGGCCAGGAACCGTAAAAAGGCCGCGTTGCTGGCGTTTTTCCATAGGCTCCGCCCCCCTGACG
AGCATCACAAAAATCGACGCTCAAGTCAGAGGTGGCGAAACCCGACAGGACTATAAAGATACCAGGCGTT
TCCCCCTGGAAGCTCCCTCGTGCGCTCTCCTGTTCCGACCCTGCCGCTTACCGGATACCTGTCCGCCTTT
CTCCCTTCGGGAAGCGTGGCGCTTTCTCATAGCTCACGCTGTAGGTATCTCAGTTCGGTGTAGGTCGTTC
GCTCCAAGCTGGGCTGTGTGCACGAACCCCCCGTTCAGCCCGACCGCTGCGCCTTATCCGGTAACTATCG
TCTTGAGTCCAACCCGGTAAGACACGACTTATCGCCACTGGCAGCAGCCACTGGTAACAGGATTAGCAGA
GCGAGGTATGTAGGCGGTGCTACAGAGTTCTTGAAGTGGTGGCCTAACTACGGCTACACTAGAAGAACAG
TATTTGGTATCTGCGCTCTGCTGAAGCCAGTTACCTTCGGAAAAAGAGTTGGTAGCTCTTGATCCGGCAA
ACAAACCACCGCTGGTAGCGGTGGTTTTTTTGTTTGCAAGCAGCAGATTACGCGCAGAAAAAAAGGATCT
CAAGAAGATCCTTTGATCTTTTCTACGGGGTCTGACGCTCAGTGGAACGAAAACTCACGTTAAGGGATTT
TGGTCATGAGATTATCAAAAAGGATCTTCACCTAGATCCTTTTAAATTAAAAATGAAGTTTTAAATCAAT
CTAAAGTATATATGAGTAAACTTGGTCTGACAGTTACCAATGCTTAATCAGTGAGGCACCTATCTCAGCG
ATCTGTCTATTTCGTTCATCCATAGTTGCCTGACTCCCCGTCGTGTAGATAACTACGATACGGGAGGGCT
TACCATCTGGCCCCAGTGCTGCAATGATACCGCGAGACCCACGCTCACCGGCTCCAGATTTATCAGCAAT
AAACCAGCCAGCCGGAAGGGCCGAGCGCAGAAGTGGTCCTGCAACTTTATCCGCCTCCATCCAGTCTATT
AATTGTTGCCGGGAAGCTAGAGTAAGTAGTTCGCCAGTTAATAGTTTGCGCAACGTTGTTGCCATTGCTA
CAGGCATCGTGGTGTCACGCTCGTCGTTTGGTATGGCTTCATTCAGCTCCGGTTCCCAACGATCAAGGCG
AGTTACATGATCCCCCATGTTGTGCAAAAAAGCGGTTAGCTCCTTCGGTCCTCCGATCGTTGTCAGAAGT
AAGTTGGCCGCAGTGTTATCACTCATGGTTATGGCAGCACTGCATAATTCTCTTACTGTCATGCCATCCG
TAAGATGCTTTTCTGTGACTGGTGAGTACTCAACCAAGTCATTCTGAGAATAGTGTATGCGGCGACCGAG
TTGCTCTTGCCCGGCGTCAATACGGGATAATACCGCGCCACATAGCAGAACTTTAAAAGTGCTCATCATT
GGAAAACGTTCTTCGGGGCGAAAACTCTCAAGGATCTTACCGCTGTTGAGATCCAGTTCGATGTAACCCA
CTCGTGCACCCAACTGATCTTCAGCATCTTTTACTTTCACCAGCGTTTCTGGGTGAGCAAAAACAGGAAG
GCAAAATGCCGCAAAAAAGGGAATAAGGGCGACACGGAAATGTTGAATACTCATACTCTTCCTTTTTCAA
TATTATTGAAGCATTTATCAGGGTTATTGTCTCATGAGCGGATACATATTTGAATGTATTTAGAAAAATA
AACAAATAGGGGTTCCGCGCACATTTCCCCGAAAAGTGCCACCTGACGGTACCGCTAGCGTCGACGGATC
CGAGGGCCTATTTCCCATGATTCCTTCATATTTGCATATACGATACAAGGCTGTTAGAGAGATAATTGGA
ATTAATTTGACTGTAAACACAAAGATATTAGTACAAAATACGTGACGTAGAAAGTAATAATTTCTTGGGT
AGTTTGCAGTTTTAAAATTATGTTTTAAAATGGACTATCATATGCTTACCGTAACTTGAAAGTATTTCGA
TTTCTTGGCTTTATATATCTTGTGGAAAGGACGAAACACCGTCTGCTGCAGACGCTGTACAGTTTTAGAG
CTAGAAATAGCAAGTTAAAATAAGGCTAGTCCGTTATCAACTTGAAAAAGTGGCACCGAGTCGGTGCTTT
TTTTAGATCTCGAGTCTAGAGGAGGTCGCTGAGTAGTGCGCGAGCAAAATTTAAGCTACAACAAGGCAAG
GCTTGACCGACAATTGCATGAAGAATCTGCTTAGGGTTAGGCGTTTTGCGCTGCTTCGCGATGTACGGGC
CAGATATACGCGTTGACATTGATTATTGACTAGTTATTAATAGTAATCAATTACGGGGTCATTAGTTCAT
AGCCCATATATGGAGTTCCGCGTTACATAACTTACGGTAAATGGCCCGCCTGGCTGACCGCCCAACGACC
CCCGCCCATTGACGTCAATAATGACGTATGTTCCCATAGTAACGCCAATAGGGACTTTCCATTGACGTCA
ATGGGTGGAGTATTTACGGTAAACTGCCCACTTGGCAGTACATCAAGTGTATCATATGCCAAGTACGCCC
CCTATTGACGTCAATGACGGTAAATGGCCCGCCTGGCATTATGCCCAGTACATGACCTTATGGGACTTTC
CTACTTGGCAGTACATCTACGTATTAGTCATCGCTATTACCATGGTCGAGGTGAGCCCCACGTTCTGCTT
CACTCTCCCCATCTCCCCCCCCTCCCCACCCCCAATTTTGTATTTATTTATTTTTTAATTATTTTGTGCA
GCGATGGGGGCGGGGGGGGGGGGGGGCGCGCGCCAGGCGGGGCGGGGCGGGGCGAGGGGCGGGGCGGGGC
GAGGCGGAGAGGTGCGGCGGCAGCCAATCAGAGCGGCGCGCTCCGAAAGTTTCCTTTTATGGCGAGGCGG
CGGCGGCGGCGGCCCTATAAAAAGCGAAGCGCGCGGCGGGCGGGAGTCGCTGCGCGCTGCCTTCGCCCCG
TGCCCCGCTCCGCCGCCGCCTCGCGCCGCCCGCCCCGGCTCTGACTGACCGCGTTACTCCCACAGGTGAG
CGGGCGGGACGGCCCTTCTCCTCCGGGCTGTAATTAGCGCTTGGTTTAATGACGGCTTGTTTCTTTTCTG
TGGCTGCGTGAAAGCCTTGAGGGGCTCCGGGAGGGCCCTTTGTGCGGGGGGAGCGGCTCGGGGGGTGCGT
GCGTGTGTGTGTGCGTGGGGAGCGCCGCGTGCGGCTCCGCGCTGCCCGGCGGCTGTGAGCGCTGCGGGCG
CGGCGCGGGGCTTTGTGCGCTCCGCAGTGTGCGCGAGGGGAGCGCGGCCGGGGGCGGTGCCCCGCGGTGC
GGGGGGGGCTGCGAGGGGAACAAAGGCTGCGTGCGGGGTGTGTGCGTGGGGGGGTGAGCAGGGGGTGTGG
GCGCGTCGGTCGGGCTGCAACCCCCCCTGCACCCCCCTCCCCGAGTTGCTGAGCACGGCCCGGCTTCGGG
TGCGGGGCTCCGTACGGGGCGTGGCGCGGGGCTCGCCGTGCCGGGCGGGGGGTGGCGGCAGGTGGGGGTG
CCGGGCGGGGCGGGGCCGCCTCGGGCCGGGGAGGGCTCGGGGGAGGGGCGCGGCGGCCCCCGGAGCGCCG
GCGGCTGTCGAGGCGCGGCGAGCCGCAGCCATTGCCTTTTATGGTAATCGTGCGAGAGGGCGCAGGGACT
TCCTTTGTCCCAAATCTGTGCGGAGCCGAAATCTGGGAGGCGCCGCCGCACCCCCTCTAGCGGGCGCGGG
GCGAAGCGGTGCGGCGCCGGCAGGAAGGAAATGGGCGGGGAGGGCCTTCGTGCGTCGCCGCGCCGCCGTC
CCCTTCTCCCTCTCCAGCCTCGGGGCTGTCCGCGGGGGGACGGCTGCCTTCGGGGGGGACGGGGCAGGGC
GGGGTTCGGCTTCTGGCGTGTGACCGGCGGCTCTAGAGCCTCTGCTAACCATGTTCATGCCTTCTTCTTT
TTCCTACAGCTCCTGGGCAACGTGCTGGTTATTGTGCTGTCTCATCATTTTGGCAAAGAATTGCTACCGG
ACTCAGATCCACCGGTGCCACCATGGACTATAAGGACCACGACGGAGACTACAAGGATCATGATATTGAT
TACAAAGACGATGACGATAAGATGGCCCCAAAGAAGAAGCGGAAGGTCGGTATCCACGGAGTCCCAGCAG
CCGACAAGAAGTACAGCATCGGCCTGGACATCGGCACCAACTCTGTGGGCTGGGCCGTGATCACCGACGA
GTACAAGGTGCCCAGCAAGAAATTCAAGGTGCTGGGCAACACCGACCGGCACAGCATCAAGAAGAACCTG
ATCGGAGCCCTGCTGTTCGACAGCGGCGAAACAGCCGAGGCCACCCGGCTGAAGAGAACCGCCAGAAGAA
GATACACCAGACGGAAGAACCGGATCTGCTATCTGCAAGAGATCTTCAGCAACGAGATGGCCAAGGTGGA
CGACAGCTTCTTCCACAGACTGGAAGAGTCCTTCCTGGTGGAAGAGGATAAGAAGCACGAGCGGCACCCC
ATCTTCGGCAACATCGTGGACGAGGTGGCCTACCACGAGAAGTACCCCACCATCTACCACCTGAGAAAGA
AACTGGTGGACAGCACCGACAAGGCCGACCTGCGGCTGATCTATCTGGCCCTGGCCCACATGATCAAGTT
CCGGGGCCACTTCCTGATCGAGGGCGACCTGAACCCCGACAACAGCGACGTGGACAAGCTGTTCATCCAG
CTGGTGCAGACCTACAACCAGCTGTTCGAGGAAAACCCCATCAACGCCAGCGGCGTGGACGCCAAGGCCA
TCCTGTCTGCCAGACTGAGCAAGAGCAGACGGCTGGAAAATCTGATCGCCCAGCTGCCCGGCGAGAAGAA
GAATGGCCTGTTCGGAAACCTGATTGCCCTGAGCCTGGGCCTGACCCCCAACTTCAAGAGCAACTTCGAC
CTGGCCGAGGATGCCAAACTGCAGCTGAGCAAGGACACCTACGACGACGACCTGGACAACCTGCTGGCCC
AGATCGGCGACCAGTACGCCGACCTGTTTCTGGCCGCCAAGAACCTGTCCGACGCCATCCTGCTGAGCGA
CATCCTGAGAGTGAACACCGAGATCACCAAGGCCCCCCTGAGCGCCTCTATGATCAAGAGATACGACGAG
CACCACCAGGACCTGACCCTGCTGAAAGCTCTCGTGCGGCAGCAGCTGCCTGAGAAGTACAAAGAGATTT
TCTTCGACCAGAGCAAGAACGGCTACGCCGGCTACATTGACGGCGGAGCCAGCCAGGAAGAGTTCTACAA
GTTCATCAAGCCCATCCTGGAAAAGATGGACGGCACCGAGGAACTGCTCGTGAAGCTGAACAGAGAGGAC
CTGCTGCGGAAGCAGCGGACCTTCGACAACGGCAGCATCCCCCACCAGATCCACCTGGGAGAGCTGCACG
CCATTCTGCGGCGGCAGGAAGATTTTTACCCATTCCTGAAGGACAACCGGGAAAAGATCGAGAAGATCCT
GACCTTCCGCATCCCCTACTACGTGGGCCCTCTGGCCAGGGGAAACAGCAGATTCGCCTGGATGACCAGA
AAGAGCGAGGAAACCATCACCCCCTGGAACTTCGAGGAAGTGGTGGACAAGGGCGCTTCCGCCCAGAGCT
TCATCGAGCGGATGACCAACTTCGATAAGAACCTGCCCAACGAGAAGGTGCTGCCCAAGCACAGCCTGCT
GTACGAGTACTTCACCGTGTATAACGAGCTGACCAAAGTGAAATACGTGACCGAGGGAATGAGAAAGCCC
GCCTTCCTGAGCGGCGAGCAGAAAAAGGCCATCGTGGACCTGCTGTTCAAGACCAACCGGAAAGTGACCG
TGAAGCAGCTGAAAGAGGACTACTTCAAGAAAATCGAGTGCTTCGACTCCGTGGAAATCTCCGGCGTGGA
AGATCGGTTCAACGCCTCCCTGGGCACATACCACGATCTGCTGAAAATTATCAAGGACAAGGACTTCCTG
GACAATGAGGAAAACGAGGACATTCTGGAAGATATCGTGCTGACCCTGACACTGTTTGAGGACAGAGAGA
TGATCGAGGAACGGCTGAAAACCTATGCCCACCTGTTCGACGACAAAGTGATGAAGCAGCTGAAGCGGCG
GAGATACACCGGCTGGGGCAGGCTGAGCCGGAAGCTGATCAACGGCATCCGGGACAAGCAGTCCGGCAAG
ACAATCCTGGATTTCCTGAAGTCCGACGGCTTCGCCAACAGAAACTTCATGCAGCTGATCCACGACGACA
GCCTGACCTTTAAAGAGGACATCCAGAAAGCCCAGGTGTCCGGCCAGGGCGATAGCCTGCACGAGCACAT
TGCCAATCTGGCCGGCAGCCCCGCCATTAAGAAGGGCATCCTGCAGACAGTGAAGGTGGTGGACGAGCTC
GTGAAAGTGATGGGCCGGCACAAGCCCGAGAACATCGTGATCGAAATGGCCAGAGAGAACCAGACCACCC
AGAAGGGACAGAAGAACAGCCGCGAGAGAATGAAGCGGATCGAAGAGGGCATCAAAGAGCTGGGCAGCCA
GATCCTGAAAGAACACCCCGTGGAAAACACCCAGCTGCAGAACGAGAAGCTGTACCTGTACTACCTGCAG
AATGGGCGGGATATGTACGTGGACCAGGAACTGGACATCAACCGGCTGTCCGACTACGATGTGGACCATA
TCGTGCCTCAGAGCTTTCTGAAGGACGACTCCATCGACAACAAGGTGCTGACCAGAAGCGACAAGAACCG
GGGCAAGAGCGACAACGTGCCCTCCGAAGAGGTCGTGAAGAAGATGAAGAACTACTGGCGGCAGCTGCTG
AACGCCAAGCTGATTACCCAGAGAAAGTTCGACAATCTGACCAAGGCCGAGAGAGGCGGCCTGAGCGAAC
TGGATAAGGCCGGCTTCATCAAGAGACAGCTGGTGGAAACCCGGCAGATCACAAAGCACGTGGCACAGAT
CCTGGACTCCCGGATGAACACTAAGTACGACGAGAATGACAAGCTGATCCGGGAAGTGAAAGTGATCACC
CTGAAGTCCAAGCTGGTGTCCGATTTCCGGAAGGATTTCCAGTTTTACAAAGTGCGCGAGATCAACAACT
ACCACCACGCCCACGACGCCTACCTGAACGCCGTCGTGGGAACCGCCCTGATCAAAAAGTACCCTAAGCT
GGAAAGCGAGTTCGTGTACGGCGACTACAAGGTGTACGACGTGCGGAAGATGATCGCCAAGAGCGAGCAG
GAAATCGGCAAGGCTACCGCCAAGTACTTCTTCTACAGCAACATCATGAACTTTTTCAAGACCGAGATTA
CCCTGGCCAACGGCGAGATCCGGAAGCGGCCTCTGATCGAGACAAACGGCGAAACCGGGGAGATCGTGTG
GGATAAGGGCCGGGATTTTGCCACCGTGCGGAAAGTGCTGAGCATGCCCCAAGTGAATATCGTGAAAAAG
ACCGAGGTGCAGACAGGCGGCTTCAGCAAAGAGTCTATCCTGCCCAAGAGGAACAGCGATAAGCTGATCG
CCAGAAAGAAGGACTGGGACCCTAAGAAGTACGGCGGCTTCGACAGCCCCACCGTGGCCTATTCTGTGCT
GGTGGTGGCCAAAGTGGAAAAGGGCAAGTCCAAGAAACTGAAGAGTGTGAAAGAGCTGCTGGGGATCACC
ATCATGGAAAGAAGCAGCTTCGAGAAGAATCCCATCGACTTTCTGGAAGCCAAGGGCTACAAAGAAGTGA
AAAAGGACCTGATCATCAAGCTGCCTAAGTACTCCCTGTTCGAGCTGGAAAACGGCCGGAAGAGAATGCT
GGCCTCTGCCGGCGAACTGCAGAAGGGAAACGAACTGGCCCTGCCCTCCAAATATGTGAACTTCCTGTAC
CTGGCCAGCCACTATGAGAAGCTGAAGGGCTCCCCCGAGGATAATGAGCAGAAACAGCTGTTTGTGGAAC
AGCACAAGCACTACCTGGACGAGATCATCGAGCAGATCAGCGAGTTCTCCAAGAGAGTGATCCTGGCCGA
CGCTAATCTGGACAAAGTGCTGTCCGCCTACAACAAGCACCGGGATAAGCCCATCAGAGAGCAGGCCGAG
AATATCATCCACCTGTTTACCCTGACCAATCTGGGAGCCCCTGCCGCCTTCAAGTACTTTGACACCACCA
TCGACCGGAAGAGGTACACCAGCACCAAAGAGGTGCTGGACGCCACCCTGATCCACCAGAGCATCACCGG
CCTGTACGAGACACGGATCGACCTGTCTCAGCTGGGAGGCGACAAAAGGCCGGCGGCCACGAAAAAGGCC
GGCCAGGCAAAAAAGAAAAAGGAATTCGGCAGTGGAGAGGGCAGAGGAAGTCTGCTAACATGCGGTGACG
TCGAGGAGAATCCTGGCCCAGTGAGCAAGGGCGAGGAGGATAACATGGCCATCATCAAGGAGTTCATGCG
CTTCAAGGTGCACATGGAGGGCTCCGTGAACGGCCACGAGTTCGAGATCGAGGGCGAGGGCGAGGGCCGC
CCCTACGAGGGCACCCAGACCGCCAAGCTGAAGGTGACCAAGGGTGGCCCCCTGCCCTTCGCCTGGGACA
TCCTGTCCCCTCAGTTCATGTACGGCTCCAAGGCCTACGTGAAGCACCCCGCCGACATCCCCGACTACTT
GAAGCTGTCCTTCCCCGAGGGCTTCAAGTGGGAGCGCGTGATGAACTTCGAGGACGGCGGCGTGGTGACC
GTGACCCAGGACTCCTCCCTGCAGGACGGCGAGTTCATCTACAAGGTGAAGCTGCGCGGCACCAACTTCC
CCTCCGACGGCCCCGTAATGCAGAAGAAAACCATGGGCTGGGAGGCCTCCTCCGAGCGGATGTACCCCGA
GGACGGCGCCCTGAAGGGCGAGATCAAGCAGAGGCTGAAGCTGAAGGACGGCGGCCACTACGACGCTGAG
GTCAAGACCACCTACAAGGCCAAGAAGCCCGTGCAGCTGCCCGGCGCCTACAACGTCAACATCAAGTTGG
ACATCACCTCCCACAACGAGGACTACACCATCGTGGAACAGTACGAACGCGCCGAGGGCCGCCACTCCAC
CGGCGGCATGGACGAGCTGTACAAGGAATTCGGAAGCGGCGCAACAAACTTCTCACTACTCAAACAAGCA
GGTGACGTGGAGGAGAATCCCGGGCCTCTTAAGATGACCGAGTACAAGCCCACGGTGCGCCTCGCCACCC
GCGACGACGTCCCCAGGGCCGTACGCACCCTCGCCGCCGCGTTCGCCGACTACCCCGCCACGCGCCACAC
CGTCGATCCGGACCGCCACATCGAGCGGGTCACCGAGCTGCAAGAACTCTTCCTCACGCGCGTCGGGCTC
GACATCGGCAAGGTGTGGGTCGCGGACGACGGCGCCGCGGTGGCGGTCTGGACCACGCCGGAGAGCGTCG
AAGCGGGGGCGGTGTTCGCCGAGATCGGCCCGCGCATGGCCGAGTTGAGCGGTTCCCGGCTGGCCGCGCA
GCAACAGATGGAAGGCCTCCTGGCGCCGCACCGGCCCAAGGAGCCCGCGTGGTTCCTGGCCACCGTCGGC
GTCTCGCCCGACCACCAGGGCAAGGGTCTGGGCAGCGCCGTCGTGCTCCCCGGAGTGGAGGCGGCCGAGC
GCGCCGGGGTGCCCGCCTTCCTGGAGACCTCCGCGCCCCGCAACCTCCCCTTCTACGAGCGGCTCGGCTT
CACCGTCACCGCCGACGTCGAGGTGCCCGAAGGACCGCGCACCTGGTGCATGACCCGCAAGCCCGGTGCC
TGAATCGATGCGGGACTCTGGGGTTCGAAATGACCGACCAAGCGACGCCCAACCTGCCATCACGAGATTT
CGATTCCACCGCCGCCTTCTATGAAAGGTTGGGCTTCGGAATCGTTTTCCGGGACGCCGGCTGGATGATC
CTCCAGCGCGGGGATCTCATGCTGGAGTTCTTCGCCCACCCTAGGGGGAGGCTAACTGAAACACGGAAGG
AGACAATACCGGAAGGAACCCGCGCTATGACGGCAATAAAAAGACAGAATAAAACGCACGGTGTTGGGTC
GTTTGTTCATAAACGCGGGGTTCGGTCCCAGGGCTGGCACTCTGTCGATACCCCACCGAGACCCCATTGG
GGCCAATACGCCCGCGTTTCTTCCTTTTCCCCACCCCACCCCCCAAGTTCGGGTGAAGGCCCAGGGCTCG
CAGCCAACGTCGGGGCGGCAGGCCCTGCCATAGCCTC
Features (pLannotate 1.2.2; 17 found; start..end, strand, type, name):
    185..773     -  rep_origin     ori: high-copy-number ColE1/pMB1/pBR322/pUC origin of replication
    944..1804    -  CDS            AmpR: β-lactamase; bla; confers resistance to ampicillin, carbenicillin, and related antibiotics
   1805..1909    -  promoter       AmpR promoter: bla
   1962..2202    +  promoter       U6 promoter: RNA polymerase III promoter for human U6 snRNA
   2232..2307    +  misc_RNA       gRNA scaffold: guide RNA scaffold for the Streptococcus pyogenes CRISPR/Cas9 system
   2465..2844    +  enhancer       CMV enhancer: human cytomegalovirus immediate early enhancer
   2846..3122    +  promoter       chicken β-actin promoter: No description available
   3123..4139    +  intron         chimeric intron: chimera between introns from chicken β-actin and rabbit β-globin
   4193..4209    +  misc_feature   MCS (fragment): multiple cloning site
   4343..5944    +  CDS            Cas9(N): N-terminal portion of Streptococcus pyogenes Cas9 (Zetsche et al., 2015)
   5945..8443    +  CDS            Cas9(C): C-terminal portion of Streptococcus pyogenes Cas9 (Zetsche et al., 2015)
   8444..8491    +  CDS            nucleoplasmin NLS: bipartite nuclear localization signal from nucleoplasmin
   8561..9265    +  CDS            mCherry: mCherry is a basic (constitutively fluorescent) red fluorescent protein published in 2004, derived from Discosoma sp.. It is reported to be a very rapidly-maturing monomer with low acid sensitivity.
   9344..9943    +  CDS            PuroR: puromycin N-acetyltransferase; pac from Streptomyces alboniger; confers resistance to puromycin
   9970..10122   +  CDS            ble (fragment): BLE_KLEPN - Experimental evidence at protein level: Swiss-Prot protein existence level 1. Binding protein with a strong affinity to the bleomycin family of antibiotics. Binds to CL990; an antimitotic-antibiotic compound. From Klebsiella pneumoniae.
  10181..10228   +  polyA_signal   HSV TK poly(A) signal: herpes simplex virus thymidine kinase polyadenylation signal (Cole and Stacy, 1985)
  10319..10335   -  polyA_signal   bGH poly(A) signal (fragment): bovine growth hormone polyadenylation signal
