[The description below was written by a language model from this plasmid's Addgene catalogue record and pLannotate feature annotations shown in this document.]
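Description:
pGL3-sgRANGAP.C1-CAG-Cas9-T2A-mCherry-P2A-Puro is an all-in-one mammalian CRISPR expression plasmid of about 10.4 kb built on a pGL3-Basic-derived backbone. It is maintained in E. coli through a high-copy ColE1/pUC-type origin and selected with ampicillin via the β-lactamase gene and its native promoter. It is a non-viral plasmid: the feature table shows no packaging or integration elements, so it would be introduced into cells by transfection.

Two expression units sit in tandem. A human U6 RNA polymerase III promoter drives a single guide RNA in which a 20-nt spacer (the recorded "insert") is fused to the Streptococcus pyogenes gRNA scaffold. The spacer targets the region encoding the C-terminus of human RANGAP1. Downstream, the composite CAG promoter (CMV enhancer, chicken β-actin promoter and chimeric β-actin/β-globin intron) drives S. pyogenes Cas9. The annotation splits Cas9 into N- and C-terminal portions, but these are contiguous and together form one full-length coding sequence, followed by a nucleoplasmin nuclear localization signal. According to the construct name, Cas9 is linked through T2A and P2A self-cleaving peptides to mCherry and puromycin N-acetyltransferase, so a single transcript yields nuclease, red fluorescent reporter and drug marker as separate proteins. An HSV TK polyadenylation signal follows. The short ble and bGH poly(A) fragments nearby appear to be cloning remnants.

CAG was chosen to improve Cas9 expression in human embryonic stem cells. The plasmid supplies the cut needed for knock-in tagging of endogenous RANGAP1 at its C-terminus, in work on generating auxin-inducible degron cell lines. A separate donor template would be required, and transfected cells can be enriched by mCherry fluorescence or puromycin selection.
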