Addgene plasmid #216249: pGL3-sgRANGAP.C1-CAG-Cas9-T2A-mCherry-P2A-Puro
Purpose: Express Cas9 with CAG promoter to improve the expression in hES cells and sgRANGAP.C1 to tag endogenous RANGAP1 C-terminus
Depositing lab: Elina Ikonen. Depositing organization: University of Helsinki. Publication: HiHo-AID2: boosting homozygous knock-in efficiency enables robust generation of human auxin-inducible degron cells. Li S, Wang Y, van der Stoel M, Zhou X, Madhusudan S, Kanerva K, Nguyen VD, Eskici N, Olkkonen VM, Zhou Y, Raivio T, Ikonen E. Genome Biol. 2024 Feb 26;25(1):58. doi: 10.1186/s13059-024-03187-w. PubMed 38409044.
Backbone
  Vector backbone: pGL3-Basic
  Backbone manufacturer: Promega
  Backbone size w/o insert (bp): 2000
  Total vector size (bp): 10389
  Vector type: Mammalian Expression, CRISPR ; Endogenous tagging
  Selectable markers: Puromycin
Growth in bacteria
  Bacterial resistance: Ampicillin, 100 μg/mL
  Growth temperature: 37°C
  Growth strain: DH5alpha
  Copy number: High Copy
Gene/Insert
  Gene/Insert name: Cas9 and sgRANGAP.C1 (alt name: RANGAP1)
  Species: H. sapiens (human)
  Insert size (bp): 20
  GenBank ID: NM_001278651.2
  Entrez Gene: RANGAP1 (a.k.a. Fug1, RANGAP, SD)
  Promoter: CAG
  Cloning method: Restriction Enzyme; 5′ cloning site AgeI (unknown if destroyed); 3′ cloning site BstBI (unknown if destroyed)
  Sequencing primers: 5′ GACTATCATATGCTTACCGT
Terms and licenses: Academic/Nonprofit Terms; Industry Terms: Not Available to Industry
How to cite: pGL3-sgRANGAP.C1-CAG-Cas9-T2A-mCherry-P2A-Puro was a gift from Elina Ikonen (Addgene plasmid # 216249 ; http://n2t.net/addgene:216249 ; RRID:Addgene_216249)
